>Addgene plasmid #167511 | pBVR5 | addgene full sequence | sequence record 332745 | Addgene NGS Result
CAGGTGGCACTTTTCGGGGAAATGTGCGCGCCCGCGTTCCTGCTGGCGCTGGGCCTGTTTCTGGCGCTGG
ACTTCCCGCTGTTCCGTCAGCAGCTTTTCGCCCACGGCCTTGATGATCGCGGCGGCCTTGGCCTGCATAT
CCCGATTCAACGGCCCCAGGGCGTCCAGAACGGGCTTCAGGCGCTCCCGAAGGTCTCGGGCCGTCTCTTG
GGCTTGATCGGCCTTCTTGCGCATCTCACGCGCTCCTGCGGCGGCCTGTAGGGCAGGCTCATACCCCTGC
CGAACCGCTTTTGTCAGCCGGTCGGCCACGGCTTCCGGCGTCTCAACGCGCTTTGAGATTCCCAGCTTTT
CGGCCAATCCCTGCGGTGCATAGGCGCGTGGCTCGACCGCTTGCGGGCTGATGGTGACGTGGCCCACTGG
TGGCCGCTCCAGGGCCTCGTAGAACGCCTGAATGCGCGTGTGACGTGCCTTGCTGCCCTCGATGCCCCGT
TGCAGCCCTAGATCGGCCACAGCGGCCGCAAACGTGGTCTGGTCGCGGGTCATCTGCGCTTTGTTGCCGA
TGAACTCCTTGGCCGACAGCCTGCCGTCCTGCGTCAGCGGCACCACGAACGCGGTCATGTGCGGGCTGGT
TTCGTCACGGTGGATGCTGGCCGTCACGATGCGATCCGCCCCGTACTTGTCCGCCAGCCACTTGTGCGCC
TTCTCGAAGAACGCCGCCTGCTGTTCTTGGCTGGCCGACTTCCACCATTCCGGGCTGGCCGTCATGACGT
ACTCGACCGCCAACACAGCGTCCTTGCGCCGCTTCTCTGGCAGCAACTCGCGCAGTCGGCCCATCGCTTC
ATCGGTGCTGCTGGCCGCCCAGTGCTCGTTCTCTGGCGTCCTGCTGGCGTCAGCGTTGGGCGTCTCGCGC
TCGCGGTAGGCGTGCTTGAGACTGGCCGCCACGTTGCCCATTTTCGCCAGCTTCTTGCATCGCATGATCG
CGTATGCCGCCATGCCTGCCCCTCCCTTTTGGTGTCCAACCGGCTCGACGGGGGCAGCGCAAGGCGGTGC
CTCCGGCGGGCCACTCAATGCTTGAGTATACTCACTAGACTTTGCTTCGCAAAGTCGTGACCGCCTACGG
CGGCTGCGGCGCCCTACGGGCTTGCTCTCCGGGCTTCGCCCTGCGCGGTCGCTGCGCTCCCTTGCCATCC
CGTGGATATGTGGACGATGGCCGCGAGCGGCCACCGGCTGGCTCGCTTCGCTCGGCCCGTGGACAACCCT
GCTGGACAAGCTGATGGACAGGCTGCGCCTGCCCACGAGCTTGACCACAGGGATTGCCCACCGGCTACCC
AGCCTTCGACCACATACCCACCGGCTCCAACTGCGCGGCCTGCGGCCTTGCCCCATCAATTTTTTTAATT
TTCTCTGGGGAAAAGCCTCCGGCCTGCGGCCTGCGCGCTTCGCTTGCCGGTTGGACACCAAGTGGAAGGC
GGGTCAAGGCTCGCGCAGCGACCGCGCAGCGGCTTGGCCTTGACGCGCCTGGAACGACCCAAGCCTATGC
GAGTGGGGGCAGTCGAAGGGCGAAGCCCGCCCGCCTGCCCCCCGAGCCTCACGGCGGCGAGTGCGGGGGT
TCCAAGGGGGCAGCGCCACCTTGGGCAAGGCCGAAGGCCGCGCAGTCGATCAACAAGCCCCGGAGGGGCC
ACTTTTTGCCGGAGGGGGAGCCGCGCCGAAGGCGTGGGGGAACCCCGCAGGGGTGCCCTTCTTTGGGCAC
CAAAGAACTAGATATAGGGCGAAATGCGAAAGACTTAAAAATCAACAACTTAAAAAAGGGGGGTACGCAA
CAGCTCATTGCGGCACCCCCCGCAATAGCTCATTGCGTAGGTTAAAGAAAATCTGTAATTGACTGCCACT
TTTACGCAACGCATAATTGTTGTCGCGCTGCCGAAAAGTTGCAGCTGATTGCGCATGGTGCCGCAACCGT
GCGGCACCCCTACCGCATGGAGATAAGCATGGCCACGCAGTCCAGAGAAATCGGCATTCAAGCCAAGAAC
AAGCCCGGTCACTGGGTGCAAACGGAACGCAAAGCGCATGAGGCGTGGGCCGGGCTTATTGCGAGGAAAC
CCACGGCGGCAATGCTGCTGCATCACCTCGTGGCGCAGATGGGCCACCAGAACGCCGTGGTGGTCAGCCA
GAAGACACTTTCCAAGCTCATCGGACGTTCTTTGCGGACGGTCCAATACGCAGTCAAGGACTTGGTGGCC
GAGCGCTGGATCTCCGTCGTGAAGCTCAACGGCCCCGGCACCGTGTCGGCCTACGTGGTCAATGACCGCG
TGGCGTGGGGCCAGCCCCGCGACCAGTTGCGCCTGTCGGTGTTCAGTGCCGCCGTGGTGGTTGATCACGA
CGACCAGGACGAATCGCTGTTGGGGCATGGCGACCTGCGCCGCATCCCGACCCTGTATCCGGGCGAGCAG
CAACTACCGACCGGCCCCGGCGAGGAGCCGCCCAGCCAGCCCGGCATTCCGGGCATGGAACCAGACCTGC
CAGCCTTGACCGAAACGGAGGAATGGGAACGGCGCGGGCAGCAGCGCCTGCCGATGCCCGATGAGCCGTG
TTTTCTGGACGATGGCGAGCCGTTGGAGCCGCCGACACGGGTCACGCTGCCGCGCCGGTAGCACTTGGGT
TGCGCAGCAACCCGTAAGTGCGCTGTTCCAGACTATCGGCTGTAGCCGCCTCGCCGCCCTATACCTTGTC
TGCCTCCCCGCGTTGCGTCGCGGTGCATGGAGCCGGGCCACCTCGACCTGAATGGAAGCCGGCGGCACCT
CGCTAACGGATTCACCGTTTTTATCAGGCTCTGGGAGGCAGAATAAATGATCATATCGTCAATTATTACC
TCCACGGGGAGAGCCTGAGCAAACTGGCCTCAGGCATTTGAGAAGCACACGGTCACACTGCTTCCGGTAG
TCAATAAACCGGTAAACCAGCAATAGACATAAGCGGCTATTTAACGACCCTGCCCTGAACCGACGACCGG
GTCGAATTTGCTTTCGAATTTCTGCCATTCATCCGCTTATTATCACTTATTCAGGCGTAGCAACCAGGCG
TTTAAGGGCACCAATAACTGCCTTAAAAAAATTACGCCCCGCCCTGCCACTCATCGCAGTACGGCCTATT
GGTTAAAAAATGAGCTGATTTAACAAAAATTTAACGCGAATTTTAACAAAATATTAACGCTTACAATTTC
CATTCGCCATTCAGGCTGCGCAACTGTTGGGAAGGGCGATCGGTGCGGGCCTCTTCGCTATTACGCCAGC
TGGCGAAAGGGGGATGTGCTGCAAGGCGATTAAGTTGGGTAACGCCAGGGTTTTCCCAGTCACGACGTTG
TAAACGACGGCCAGTGAAACAGACGAAGAATCCATGGTCAATCTGCACGAATTGACCATGCTGCACCCAG
CGGTGCGCCTGCGCTTGCTGCTGCTTCAAAAACTTTTGCATTACGAATTGCTGCCAGTGCATGATCACGC
ATAATACGTTCTGCACCTTCGGCATCACCACAGCTAACTGCATCCAGAACTGCCTGATGCTGACGATGTG
CTGCCAGCAGATGTTCATATTCGGCAGACAGGTCCATCAGATCCAGGGCCAGTGCACCGGCTGCTGCAAA
CGGTTCAAAACCATTACGTGCCAGTGCGCTTTCAACTGCACCATTACCTGCTGCGCTAACCAGGGTATCA
TGAAATGCCTGATTATATGCGGCATAACGATCCAGATCTTCACCATTCAGGCGACCGGCTGCAAACAGTG
CTTCACCTTCTGCAATCAGTACAACAAAACGTGCATGGGTTTCTGAGGTCATACCACGTTCTGCCAGACG
ACGTGCTGCAAAACCTTCCAGAACACCACGAACTTCAATTGCATCACGAATCTGATCGCTGCTAACACCA
CGGGCTGCATAACCACGTGCACCCAGACGAACAACCAGACCTTCTTGTTCCAGTGAACGCAGTGCGATAC
GAACCGGCATACGGCTAACACCCAGTGCTGCTGCGGTCGGAATTTCTGCAATACGTTCACCACTTTTGAT
TTCACCGCTTGCAATCATTTTACGCAGTGCCATCATAACACGCTGACCCGGTTTAATACGAGGCATGTCC
ATGTCTATCCTCCTTATTTACGTTCGTTAGTTTAAGCGGGCGCTATCATGCCATACCGCGAAAGGTTTTG
CGCCATTCGATGGCGCGCCGCCAATTATTGAAGGCCTCCCTAACGGGGGGCCTTTTTTTGTTTCTGGTCT
CCCGCTTAACGATCGTTGGCTGATTGGATCCAATTGACAGCTAGCTCAGTCCTAGGTACCATTGGATCCA
ATAGCTGTCACCGGATGTGCTTTCCGGTCTGATGAGTCCGTGAGGACGAAACAGCCTCTACAAATAATTT
TGTTTAAGAACTGGGAAGAGCGCAGATTAAAGAGGAGAAATACTAGATGGCTTCCTCCGAAGACGTTATC
AAAGAGTTCATGCGTTTCAAAGTTCGTATGGAAGGTTCCGTTAACGGTCACGAGTTCGAAATCGAAGGTG
AAGGTGAAGGTCGTCCGTACGAAGGTACCCAGACCGCTAAACTGAAAGTTACCAAAGGTGGTCCGCTGCC
GTTCGCTTGGGACATCCTGTCCCCGCAGTTCCAGTACGGTTCCAAAGCTTACGTTAAACACCCGGCTGAC
ATCCCGGACTACCTGAAACTGTCCTTCCCGGAAGGTTTCAAATGGGAACGTGTTATGAACTTCGAAGACG
GTGGTGTTGTTACCGTTACCCAGGACTCCTCCCTGCAAGACGGTGAGTTCATCTACAAAGTTAAACTGCG
TGGTACCAACTTCCCGTCCGACGGTCCGGTTATGCAGAAAAAAACCATGGGTTGGGAAGCTTCCACCGAA
CGTATGTACCCGGAAGACGGTGCTCTGAAAGGTGAAATCAAAATGCGTCTGAAACTGAAAGACGGTGGTC
ACTACGACGCTGAAGTTAAAACCACCTACATGGCTAAAAAACCGGTTCAGCTGCCGGGTGCTTACAAAAC
CGACATCAAACTGGACATCACCTCCCACAACGAAGACTACACCATCGTTGAACAGTACGAACGTGCTGAA
GGTCGTCACTCCACCGGTGCTTAATAACGCTGATAGTGCTAGTGTAGATCGCGCTTTCCAGTCGGGAAAC
CTGTCGTGCCAGCTGCATTAATGAATCGGCCAACGCGCGGGGAGAGGCGGTTTGCGTATTGGGCGCATGC
ATAAAAACTGTTGTAATTCATTAAGCATTCTGCCGACATGGAAGCCATCACAAACGGCATGATGAACCTG
AATCGCCAGCGGCATCAGCACCTTGTCGCCTTGCGTATAATATTTGCCCATGGACGCACACCGTGGAAAC
GGATGAAGGCACGAACCCAGTTGACATAAGCCTGTTCGGTTCGTAAACTGTAATGCAAGTAGCGTATGCG
CTCACGCAACTGGTCCAGAACCTTGACCGAACGCAGCGGTGGTAACGGCGCAGTGGCGGTTTTCATGGCT
TGTTATGACTGTTTTTTTGTACAGTCTATGCCTCGGGCATCCAAGCAGCAAGCGCGTTACGCCGTGGGTC
GATGTTTGATGTTATGGAGCAGCAACGATGTTACGCAGCAGCAACGATGTTACGCAGCAGGGCAGTCGCC
CTAAAACAAAGTTAGGTGGCTCAAGTATGGGCATCATTCGCACATGTAGGCTCGGCCCTGACCAAGTCAA
ATCCATGCGGGCTGCTCTTGATCTTTTCGGTCGTGAGTTCGGAGACGTAGCCACCTACTCCCAACATCAG
CCGGACTCCGATTACCTCGGGAACTTGCTCCGTAGTAAGACATTCATCGCGCTTGCTGCCTTCGACCAAG
AAGCGGTTGTTGGCGCTCTCGCGGCTTACGTTCTGCCCAAGTTTGAGCAGCCGCGTAGTGAGATCTATAT
CTATGATCTCGCAGTCTCCGGAGAGCACCGGAGGCAGGGCATTGCCACCGCGCTCATCAATCTCCTCAAG
CATGAGGCCAACGCGCTTGGTGCTTATGTGATCTACGTGCAAGCAGATTACGGTGACGATCCCGCAGTGG
CTCTCTATACAAAGTTGGGCATACGGGAAGAAGTGATGCACTTTGATATCGACCCAAGTACCGCCACCTA
ACAATTCGTTCAAGCCGAGATCGGCTTCCCGGCCGCGGAGTTGTTCGGTAAATTGTCACAACGCCG
Features (pLannotate 1.2.2; 14 found; start..end, strand, type, name):
   1217..1988    +  rep_origin     pBBR1 oriV: replication origin of the broad-host-range plasmid pBBR1 from Bordetella bronchiseptica; requires the pBBR1 Rep protein for replication
   1989..2651    +  CDS            pBBR1 Rep: replication protein for the broad-host-range plasmid pBBR1 from Bordetella bronchiseptica
   2712..2781    +  CDS            TcR (fragment): tetracycline efflux protein; tet; confers resistance to tetracycline
   3111..3142    -  CDS            CmR (fragment): chloramphenicol acetyltransferase confers resistance to chloramphenicol
   3142..3219    +  rep_origin     M13 ori (fragment): M13 bacteriophage origin of replication; arrow indicates direction of (+) strand synthesis
   3223..3378    -  CDS            lacZα (fragment): LacZα fragment of β-galactosidase; lacZ fragment
   4167..4213    -  promoter       lacI promoter (fragment): lacI
   4304..4328    +  promoter       J23119(SpeI) promoter (fragment): bacterial promoter (Registry of Standard Biological Parts BBa J23119) modified to end with an SpeI site
   4345..4394    +  misc_RNA       sTRSV HHRz: hammerhead ribozyme from the tobacco ringspot virus satellite RNA (Khvorova et al., 2003)
   4457..5131    +  CDS            mRFP1: mRFP1 is a basic (constitutively fluorescent) red fluorescent protein published in 2002, derived from Discosoma sp.. It is reported to be a somewhat slowly-maturing monomer with low acid sensitivity.
   5162..5246    -  CDS            lacI (fragment): lac repressor; lacI; The lac repressor binds to the lac operator to inhibit transcription in E. coli. This inhibition can be relieved by adding lactose or isopropyl-β-D-thiogalactopyranoside (IPTG).
   5257..5373    -  CDS            CmR (fragment): chloramphenicol acetyltransferase; cat; confers resistance to chloramphenicol
   5411..5439    +  promoter       Pc promoter: intI1 (promoter lies within the coding sequence); class 1 integron promoter
   5628..6161    +  CDS            GmR: gentamycin acetyltransferase; aacC1; confers resistance to gentamycin
