[The description below was written by a language model from this plasmid's Addgene catalogue record and pLannotate feature annotations shown in this document.]
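Description:
pBVR5 is a 6.2 kb broad-host-range bacterial expression vector from a plasmid toolbox designed for controlled gene expression across the Proteobacteria. It replicates from the pBBR1 oriV together with the adjacent pBBR1 Rep gene, a pairing from a Bordetella bronchiseptica plasmid that functions in many Gram-negative species, and it is recorded as low copy. Selection is by gentamicin, conferred by the aacC1 gentamicin acetyltransferase gene, which sits downstream of a class 1 integron Pc promoter.

The payload is a synthetic vanillate-responsive expression module, VanRAM-mRFP. According to the catalogue entry, the VanRAM repressor controls the PVanCC promoter, which drives the monomeric red fluorescent protein mRFP1 as a reporter. VanR-type repressors are generally released from their operators by vanillate, so red fluorescence serves as a readout of induction. Part of the plasmid derives from a previously published sensor strain or construct. The automated annotation does not label the VanRAM coding sequence or PVanCC itself. The unannotated stretch upstream of a partial lacI promoter match may hold the repressor gene, although the record does not confirm this. A partial match to the J23119 promoter lies just upstream of the reporter, where PVanCC would be expected. Between this region and mRFP1 is an sTRSV hammerhead ribozyme, a self-cleaving element commonly used to insulate the reporter transcript from promoter-dependent 5' leader sequence.

Short fragments annotated as TcR, CmR, lacZα, lacI and M13 ori appear to be nonfunctional remnants of earlier backbones. The plasmid suits benchmarking inducible expression in diverse proteobacterial hosts, and mRFP could presumably be swapped for a gene of interest.
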