Addgene plasmid #167511: pBVR5
Purpose: Broad-Host range expression vector, pBBR origin, VanRAM repressor, PVanCC promoter, mRFP, Gentamicin Resistance Marker.
Depositing lab: Christopher Reisch. Depositing organization: University of Florida. Publication: A plasmid toolbox for controlled gene expression across the Proteobacteria. Schuster LA, Reisch CR. Nucleic Acids Res. 2021 Jun 14. pii: 6298615. doi: 10.1093/nar/gkab496. PubMed 34125913.
Backbone
  Vector backbone: pBVR5
  Vector type: Bacterial Expression, Synthetic Biology
Growth in bacteria
  Bacterial resistance: Gentamicin, 10 μg/mL
  Growth temperature: 37°C
  Growth strain: DH5alpha
  Copy number: Low Copy
Gene/Insert
  Gene/Insert name: VanRAM-mRFP
  Species: Synthetic
  Promoter: PVanCC
  Cloning method: Ligation Independent Cloning
Resource information
  A portion of this plasmid was derived from a plasmid made by: sAJM.1506 was from Addgene plasmid #108254
Terms and licenses: Academic/Nonprofit Terms; Industry Terms: Not Available to Industry
How to cite: pBVR5 was a gift from Christopher Reisch (Addgene plasmid # 167511 ; http://n2t.net/addgene:167511 ; RRID:Addgene_167511)
